>Addgene plasmid #14322 | pAG425GPD-EGFP-ccdB | depositor full sequence | sequence record 7985 | Author sequence
GACGAAAGGGCCTCGTGATACGCCTATTTTTATAGGTTAATGTCATGATAATAATGGTTTCTTAGTATGA
TCCAATATCAAAGGAAATGATAGCATTGAAGGATGAGACTAATCCAATTGAGGAGTGGCAGCATATAGAA
CAGCTAAAGGGTAGTGCTGAAGGAAGCATACGATACCCCGCATGGAATGGGATAATATCACAGGAGGTAC
TAGACTACCTTTCATCCTACATAAATAGACGCATATAAGTACGCATTTAAGCATAAACACGCACTATGCC
GTTCTTCTCATGTATATATATATACAGGCAACACGCAGATATAGGTGCGACGTGAACAGTGAGCTGTATG
TGCGCAGCTCGCGTTGCATTTTCGGAAGCGCTCGTTTTCGGAAACGCTTTGAAGTTCCTATTCCGAAGTT
CCTATTCTCTAGAAAGTATAGGAACTTCAGAGCGCTTTTGAAAACCAAAAGCGCTCTGAAGACGCACTTT
CAAAAAACCAAAAACGCACCGGACTGTAACGAGCTACTAAAATATTGCGAATACCGCTTCCACAAACATT
GCTCAAAAGTATCTCTTTGCTATATATCTCTGTGCTATATCCCTATATAACCTACCCATCCACCTTTCGC
TCCTTGAACTTGCATCTAAACTCGACCTCTACATTTTTTATGTTTATCTCTAGTATTACTCTTTAGACAA
AAAAATTGTAGTAAGAACTATTCATAGAGTGAATCGAAAACAATACGAAAATGTAAACATTTCCTATACG
TAGTATATAGAGACAAAATAGAAGAAACCGTTCATAATTTTCTGACCAATGAAGAATCATCAACGCTATC
ACTTTCTGTTCACAAAGTATGCGCAATCCACATCGGTATAGAATATAATCGGGGATGCCTTTATCTTGAA
AAAATGCACCCGCAGCTTCGCTAGTAATCAGTAAACGCGGGAAGTGGAGTCAGGCTTTTTTTATGGAAGA
GAAAATAGACACCAAAGTAGCCTTCTTCTAACCTTAACGGACCTACAGTGCAAAAAGTTATCAAGAGACT
GCATTATAGAGCGCACAAAGGAGAAAAAAAGTAATCTAAGATGCTTTGTTAGAAAAATAGCGCTCTCGGG
ATGCATTTTTGTAGAACAAAAAAGAAGTATAGATTCTTTGTTGGTAAAATAGCGCTCTCGCGTTGCATTT
CTGTTCTGTAAAAATGCAGCTCAGATTCTTTGTTTGAAAAATTAGCGCTCTCGCGTTGCATTTTTGTTTT
ACAAAAATGAAGCACAGATTCTTCGTTGGTAAAATAGCGCTTTCGCGTTGCATTTCTGTTCTGTAAAAAT
GCAGCTCAGATTCTTTGTTTGAAAAATTAGCGCTCTCGCGTTGCATTTTTGTTCTACAAAATGAAGCACA
GATGCTTCGTTCAGGTGGCACTTTTCGGGGAAATGTGCGCGGAACCCCTATTTGTTTATTTTTCTAAATA
CATTCAAATATGTATCCGCTCATGAGACAATAACCCTGATAAATGCTTCAATAATATTGAAAAAGGAAGA
GTATGAGTATTCAACATTTCCGTGTCGCCCTTATTCCCTTTTTTGCGGCATTTTGCCTTCCTGTTTTTGC
TCACCCAGAAACGCTGGTGAAAGTAAAAGATGCTGAAGATCAGTTGGGTGCACGAGTGGGTTACATCGAA
CTGGATCTCAACAGCGGTAAGATCCTTGAGAGTTTTCGCCCCGAAGAACGTTTTCCAATGATGAGCACTT
TTAAAGTTCTGCTATGTGGCGCGGTATTATCCCGTATTGACGCCGGGCAAGAGCAACTCGGTCGCCGCAT
ACACTATTCTCAGAATGACTTGGTTGAGTACTCACCAGTCACAGAAAAGCATCTTACGGATGGCATGACA
GTAAGAGAATTATGCAGTGCTGCCATAACCATGAGTGATAACACTGCGGCCAACTTACTTCTGACAACGA
TCGGAGGACCGAAGGAGCTAACCGCTTTTTTGCACAACATGGGGGATCATGTAACTCGCCTTGATCGTTG
GGAACCGGAGCTGAATGAAGCCATACCAAACGACGAGCGTGACACCACGATGCCTGTAGCAATGGCAACA
ACGTTGCGCAAACTATTAACTGGCGAACTACTTACTCTAGCTTCCCGGCAACAATTAATAGACTGGATGG
AGGCGGATAAAGTTGCAGGACCACTTCTGCGCTCGGCCCTTCCGGCTGGCTGGTTTATTGCTGATAAATC
TGGAGCCGGTGAGCGTGGGTCTCGCGGTATCATTGCAGCACTGGGGCCAGATGGTAAGCCCTCCCGTATC
GTAGTTATCTACACGACGGGGAGTCAGGCAACTATGGATGAACGAAATAGACAGATCGCTGAGATAGGTG
CCTCACTGATTAAGCATTGGTAACTGTCAGACCAAGTTTACTCATATATACTTTAGATTGATTTAAAACT
TCATTTTTAATTTAAAAGGATCTAGGTGAAGATCCTTTTTGATAATCTCATGACCAAAATCCCTTAACGT
GAGTTTTCGTTCCACTGAGCGTCAGACCCCGTAGAAAAGATCAAAGGATCTTCTTGAGATCCTTTTTTTC
TGCGCGTAATCTGCTGCTTGCAAACAAAAAAACCACCGCTACCAGCGGTGGTTTGTTTGCCGGATCAAGA
GCTACCAACTCTTTTTCCGAAGGTAACTGGCTTCAGCAGAGCGCAGATACCAAATACTGTCCTTCTAGTG
TAGCCGTAGTTAGGCCACCACTTCAAGAACTCTGTAGCACCGCCTACATACCTCGCTCTGCTAATCCTGT
TACCAGTGGCTGCTGCCAGTGGCGATAAGTCGTGTCTTACCGGGTTGGACTCAAGACGATAGTTACCGGA
TAAGGCGCAGCGGTCGGGCTGAACGGGGGGTTCGTGCACACAGCCCAGCTTGGAGCGAACGACCTACACC
GAACTGAGATACCTACAGCGTGAGCTATGAGAAAGCGCCACGCTTCCCGAAGGGAGAAAGGCGGACAGGT
ATCCGGTAAGCGGCAGGGTCGGAACAGGAGAGCGCACGAGGGAGCTTCCAGGGGGAAACGCCTGGTATCT
TTATAGTCCTGTCGGGTTTCGCCACCTCTGACTTGAGCGTCGATTTTTGTGATGCTCGTCAGGGGGGCGG
AGCCTATGGAAAAACGCCAGCAACGCGGCCTTTTTACGGTTCCTGGCCTTTTGCTGGCCTTTTGCTCACA
TGTTCTTTCCTGCGTTATCCCCTGATTCTGTGGATAACCGTATTACCGCCTTTGAGTGAGCTGATACCGC
TCGCCGCAGCCGAACGACCGAGCGCAGCGAGTCAGTGAGCGAGGAAGCGGAAGAGCGCCCAATACGCAAA
CCGCCTCTCCCCGCGCGTTGGCCGATTCATTAATGCAGCTGGCACGACAGGTTTCCCGACTGGAAAGCGG
GCAGTGAGCGCAACGCAATTAATGTGAGTTACCTCACTCATTAGGCACCCCAGGCTTTACACTTTATGCT
TCCGGCTCCTATGTTGTGTGGAATTGTGAGCGGATAACAATTTCACACAGGAAACAGCTATGACCATGAT
TACGCCAAGCGCGCAATTAACCCTCACTAAAGGGAACAAAAGCTGGAGCTCTTCGAGTTTATCATTATCA
ATACTCGCCATTTCAAAGAATACGTAAATAATTAATAGTAGTGATTTTCCTAACTTTATTTAGTCAAAAA
ATTAGCCTTTTAATTCTGCTGTAACCCGTACATGCCCAAAATAGGGGGCGGGTTACACAGAATATATAAC
ACCGAAGGTGCCTGGGTGAACAGGTTTATTCCTGGCATCCACTAAATATAATGGAGCCCGCTTTTTAAGC
TGGCATCCAGAAAAAAAAAGAATCCCAGCACCAAAATATTGTTTTCTTCACCAACCATCAGTTCATAGGT
CCATTCTCTTAGCGCAACTACAGAGAACAGGGGCACAAACAGGCAAAAAACGGGCACAACCTCAATGGAG
TGATGCAACCTGCCTGGAGTAAATGATGACACAAGGCAATTGACCCACGCATGTATCTATCTCATTTTCT
TACACCTTCTATTACCTTCTGCTCTCTCTGATTTGGAAAAAGCTGAAAAAAAAGGTTGAAACCAGTTCCC
TGAAATTATTCCCCTACTTGACTAATAAGTATATAAAGACGGTAGGTATTGATTGTAATTCTGTAAATCT
ATTTCTTAAACTTCTTAAATTCTACTTTTATAGTTAGTCTTTTTTTTAGTTTTAAAACACCAGAACTTAG
TTTCGACGGATTCTAGAACTAGTGGATCCCCCGGGACAAAATGGTGAGCAAGGGCGAGGAGCTGTTCACC
GGGGTGGTGCCCATCCTGGTCGAGCTGGACGGCGACGTAAACGGCCACAAGTTCAGCGTGTCCGGCGAGG
GCGAGGGCGATGCCACCTACGGCAAGCTGACCCTGAAGTTCATCTGCACCACCGGCAAGCTGCCCGTGCC
CTGGCCCACCCTCGTGACCACCCTGACCTACGGCGTGCAGTGCTTCAGCCGCTACCCCGACCACATGAAG
CAGCACGACTTCTTCAAGTCCGCCATGCCCGAAGGCTACGTCCAGGAGCGCACCATCTTCTTCAAGGACG
ACGGCAACTACAAGACCCGCGCCGAGGTGAAGTTCGAGGGCGACACCCTGGTGAACCGCATCGAGCTGAA
GGGCATCGACTTCAAGGAGGACGGCAACATCCTGGGGCACAAGCTGGAGTACAACTACAACAGCCACAAC
GTCTATATCATGGCCGACAAGCAGAAGAACGGCATCAAGGTGAACTTCAAGATCCGCCACAACATCGAGG
ACGGCAGCGTGCAGCTCGCCGACCACTACCAGCAGAACACCCCCATCGGCGACGGCCCCGTGCTGCTGCC
CGACAACCACTACCTGAGCACCCAGTCCGCCCTGAGCAAAGACCCCAACGAGAAGCGCGATCACATGGTC
CTGCTGGAGTTCGTGACCGCCGCCGGGATCACTCTCGGCATGGACGAGCTGTACAAGGGTGGACCAGGTG
GTGGACATCAAACAAGTTTGTACAAAAAAGCTGAACGAGAAACGTAAAATGATATAAATATCAATATATT
AAATTAGATTTTGCATAAAAAACAGACTACATAATACTGTAAAACACAACATATCCAGTCACTATGGCGG
CCGCATTAGGCACCCCAGGCTTTACACTTTATGCTTCCGGCTCGTATAATGTGTGGATTTTGAGTTAGGA
TCCGTCGAGATTTTCAGGAGCTAAGGAAGCTAAAATGGAGAAAAAAATCACTGGATATACCACCGTTGAT
ATATCCCAATGGCATCGTAAAGAACATTTTGAGGCATTTCAGTCAGTTGCTCAATGTACCTATAACCAGA
CCGTTCAGCTGGATATTACGGCCTTTTTAAAGACCGTAAAGAAAAATAAGCACAAGTTTTATCCGGCCTT
TATTCACATTCTTGCCCGCCTGATGAATGCTCATCCGGAATTCCGTATGGCAATGAAAGACGGTGAGCTG
GTGATATGGGATAGTGTTCACCCTTGTTACACCGTTTTCCATGAGCAAACTGAAACGTTTTCATCGCTCT
GGAGTGAATACCACGACGATTTCCGGCAGTTTCTACACATATATTCGCAAGATGTGGCGTGTTACGGTGA
AAACCTGGCCTATTTCCCTAAAGGGTTTATTGAGAATATGTTTTTCGTCTCAGCCAATCCCTGGGTGAGT
TTCACCAGTTTTGATTTAAACGTGGCCAATATGGACAACTTCTTCGCCCCCGTTTTCACCATGGGCAAAT
ATTATACGCAAGGCGACAAGGTGCTGATGCCGCTGGCGATTCAGGTTCATCATGCCGTCTGTGATGGCTT
CCATGTCGGCAGAATGCTTAATGAATTACAACAGTACTGCGATGAGTGGCAGGGCGGGGCGTAAACGCCG
CGTGGATCCGGCTTACTAAAAGCCAGATAACAGTATGCGTATTTGCGCGCTGATTTTTGCGGTATAAGAA
TATATACTGATATGTATACCCGAAGTATGTCAAAAAGAGGTATGCTATGAAGCAGCGTATTACAGTGACA
GTTGACAGCGACAGCTATCAGTTGCTCAAGGCATATATGATGTCAATATCTCCGGTCTGGTAAGCACAAC
CATGCAGAATGAAGCCCGTCGTCTGCGTGCCGAACGCTGGAAAGCGGAAAATCAGGAAGGGATGGCTGAG
GTCGCCCGGTTTATTGAAATGAACGGCTCTTTTGCTGACGAGAACAGGGGCTGGTGAAATGCAGTTTAAG
GTTTACACCTATAAAAGAGAGAGCCGTTATCGTCTGTTTGTGGATGTACAGAGTGATATTATTGACACGC
CCGGGCGACGGATGGTGATCCCCCTGGCCAGTGCACGTCTGCTGTCAGATAAAGTCTCCCGTGAACTTTA
CCCGGTGGTGCATATCGGGGATGAAAGCTGGCGCATGATGACCACCGATATGGCCAGTGTGCCGGTCTCC
GTTATCGGGGAAGAAGTGGCTGATCTCAGCCACCGCGAAAATGACATCAAAAACGCCATTAACCTGATGT
TCTGGGGAATATAAATGTCAGGCTCCCTTATACACAGCCAGTCTGCAGGTCGACCATAGTGACTGGATAT
GTTGTGTTTTACAGTATTATGTAGTCTGTTTTTTATGCAAAATCTAATTTAATATATTGATATTTATATC
ATTTTACGTTTCTCGTTCAGCTTTCTTGTACAAAGTGGTTCGATGTCATGTAATTAGTTATGTCACGCTT
ACATTCACGCCCTCCCCCCACATCCGCTCTAACCGAAAAGGAAGGAGTTAGACAACCTGAAGTCTAGGTC
CCTATTTATTTTTTTATAGTTATGTTAGTATTAAGAACGTTATTTATATTTCAAATTTTTCTTTTTTTTC
TGTACAGACGCGTGTACGCATGTAACATTATACTGAAAACCTTGCTTGAGAAGGTTTTGGGACGCTCGAA
GGCTTTAATTTGCGGCCGGTACCCAATTCGCCCTATAGTGAGTCGTATTACGCGCGCTCACTGGCCGTCG
TTTTACAACGTCGTGACTGGGAAAACCCTGGCGTTACCCAACTTAATCGCCTTGCAGCACATCCCCCTTT
CGCCAGCTGGCGTAATAGCGAAGAGGCCCGCACCGATCGCCCTTCCCAACAGTTGCGCAGCCTGAATGGC
GAATGGCGCG
[124 nt withheld, positions 7221-7344]
C
[91 nt withheld, positions 7346-7436]
A
[49 nt withheld, positions 7438-7486]
CCTTTGACGTTGGAGTCCACGTTCTTT
[37 nt withheld, positions 7514-7550]
ACCCTATCTCGGTCTATTCTTTTGATTTATAAGGGATTTTGCCGATTTCGGCCTATTGGTTAAAAAATGA
GCTGATTTAACAAAAATTTAACGCGAATTTTAACAAAATATTAACGTTTACAATTTCCTGATGCGGTATT
TTCTCCTTACGCATCTGTGCGGTATTTCACACCGCATATCGACGGTCGAGGAGAACTTCTAGTATATCCA
CATACCTAATATTATTGCCTTATTAAAAATGGAATCCCAACAATTACATCAAAATCCACATTCTCTTCAA
AATCAATTGTCCTGTACTTCCTTGTTCATGTGTGTTCAAAAACGTTATATTTATAGGATAATTATACTCT
ATTTCTCAACAAGTAATTGGTTGTTTGGCCGAGCGGTCTAAGGCGCCTGATTCAAGAAATATCTTGACCG
CAGTTAACTGTGGGAATACTCAGGTATCGTAAGATGCAAGAGTTCGAATCTCTTAGCAACCATTATTTTT
TTCCTCAACATAACGAGAACACACAGGGGCGCTATCGCACAGAATCAAATTCGATGACTGGAAATTTTTT
GTTAATTTCAGAGGTCGCCTGACGCATATACCTTTTTCAACTGAAAAATTGGGAGAAAAAGGAAAGGTGA
GAGGCCGGAACCGGCTTTTCATATAGAATAGAGAAGCGTTCATGACTAAATGCTTGCATCACAATACTTG
AAGTTGACAATATTATTTAAGGACCTATTGTTTTTTCCAATAGGTGGTTAGCAATCGTCTTACTTTCTAA
CTTTTCTTACCTTTTACATTTCAGCAATATATATATATATTTCAAGGATATACCATTCTAATGTCTGCCC
CTATGTCTGCCCCTAAGAAGATCGTCGTTTTGCCAGGTGACCACGTTGGTCAAGAAATCACAGCCGAAGC
CATTAAGGTTCTTAAAGCTATTTCTGATGTTCGTTCCAATGTCAAGTTCGATTTCGAAAATCATTTAATT
GGTGGTGCTGCTATCGATGCTACAGGTGTCCCACTTCCAGATGAGGCGCTGGAAGCCTCCAAGAAGGTTG
ATGCCGTTTTGTTAGGTGCTGTGGCTGGTCCTAAATGGGGTACCGGTAGTGTTAGACCTGAACAAGGTTT
ACTAAAAATCCGTAAAGAACTTCAATTGTACGCCAACTTAAGACCATGTAACTTTGCATCCGACTCTCTT
TTAGACTTATCTCCAATCAAGCCACAATTTGCTAAAGGTACTGACTTCGTTGTTGTCAGAGAATTAGTGG
GAGGTATTTACTTTGGTAAGAGAAAGGAAGACGATGGTGATGGTGTCGCTTGGGATAGTGAACAATACAC
CGTTCCAGAAGTGCAAAGAATCACAAGAATGGCCGCTTTCATGGCCCTACAACATGAGCCACCATTGCCT
ATTTGGTCCTTGGATAAAGCTAATCTTTTGGCCTCTTCAAGATTATGGAGAAAAACTGTGGAGGAAACCA
TCAAGAACGAATTCCCTACATTGAAGGTTCAACATCAATTGATTGATTCTGCCGCCATGATCCTAGTTAA
GAACCCAACCCACCTAAATGGTATTATAATCACCAGCAACATGTTTGGTGATATCATCTCCGATGAAGCC
TCCGTTATCCCAGGTTCCTTGGGTTTGTTGCCATCTGCGTCCTTGGCCTCTTTGCCAGACAAGAACACCG
CATTTGGTTTGTACGAACCATGCCACGGTTCTGCTCCAGATTTGCCAAAGAATAAGGTTGACCCTATCGC
CACTATCTTGTCTGCTGCAATGATGTTGAAATTGTCATTGAACTTGCCTGAAGAAGGTAAGGCCATTGAA
GATGCAGTTAAAAAGGTTTTGGATGCAGGTATCAGAACTGGTGATTTAGGTGGTTCCAACAGTACCACCG
AAGTCGGTGATGCTGTCGCCGAAGAAGTTAAGAAAATCCTTGCTTAAAAAGATTCTCTTTTTTTATGATA
TTTGTACATAAACTTTATAAATGAAATTCATAATAGAAACGACACGAAATTACAAAATGGAATATGTTCA
TAGGGTAGACGAAACTATATACGCAATCTACATACATTTATCAAGAAGGAGAAAAAGGAGGATAGTAAAG
GAATACAGGTAAGCAAATTGATACTAATGGCTCAACGTGATAAGGAAAAAGAATTGCACTTTAACATTAA
TATTGACAAGGAGGAGGGCACCACACAAAAAGTTAGGTGTAACAGAAAATCATGAAACTACGATTCCTAA
TTTGATATTGGAGGATTTTCTCTAAAAAAAAAAAAATACAACAAATAAAAAACACTCAATGACCTGACCA
TTTGATGGAGTTTAAGTCAATACCTTCTTGAAGCATTTCCCATAATGGTGAAAGTTCCCTCAAGAATTTT
ACTCTGTCAGAAACGGCCTTACGACGTAGTCGATATGGTGCACTCTCAGTACAATCTGCTCTGATGCCGC
ATAGTTAAGCCAGCCCCGACACCCGCCAACACCCGCTGACGCGCCCTGACGGGCTTGTCTGCTCCCGGCA
TCCGCTTACAGACAAGCTGTGACCGTCTCCGGGAGCTGCATGTGTCAGAGGTTTTCACCGTCATCACCGA
AACGCGCGA
Features (pLannotate 1.2.2; 30 found; start..end, strand, type, name):
     69..1411    +  rep_origin     2μ ori: yeast 2μ plasmid origin of replication
   1438..1542    +  promoter       AmpR promoter: bla
   1543..2403    +  CDS            AmpR: β-lactamase; bla; confers resistance to ampicillin, carbenicillin, and related antibiotics
   2574..3162    +  rep_origin     ori: high-copy-number ColE1/pMB1/pBR322/pUC origin of replication
   3345..3437    +  CDS            lacI (fragment): lac repressor; lacI; The lac repressor binds to the lac operator to inhibit transcription in E. coli. This inhibition can be relieved by adding lactose or isopropyl-β-D-thiogalactopyranoside (IPTG).
   3450..3471    +  protein_bind   CAP binding site: CAP binding activates transcription in the presence of cAMP. E. coli catabolite activator protein
   3486..3516    +  promoter       lac promoter: promoter for the E. coli lac operon
   3524..3540    +  protein_bind   lac operator: The lac repressor binds to the lac operator to inhibit transcription in E. coli. This inhibition can be relieved by adding lactose or isopropyl-β-D-thiogalactopyranoside (IPTG). lac repressor encoded by lacI
   3585..3603    +  promoter       T3 promoter: promoter for bacteriophage T3 RNA polymerase
   3632..4276    +  promoter       GAP promoter: S. cerevisiae TDH3; promoter for glyceraldehyde-3-phosphate dehydrogenase
   4282..4305    +  misc_feature   MCS (fragment): pBluescript multiple cloning site
   4311..5027    +  CDS            EGFP: EGFP is a basic (constitutively fluorescent) green fluorescent protein published in 1996, derived from Aequorea victoria. It is reported to be a rapidly-maturing weak dimer with moderate acid sensitivity.
   5052..5176    +  protein_bind   attR1: mutant version of attR; recombination site for the Gateway® LR reaction LR Clonase™
   5201..5231    +  promoter       lac UV5 promoter: E. coli lac promoter with an "up" mutation
   5255..5284    +  promoter       cat promoter (fragment): promoter of the E. coli cat gene encoding chloramphenicol acetyltransferase
   5285..5944    +  CDS            CmR: chloramphenicol acetyltransferase; cat; confers resistance to chloramphenicol
   6126..6284    +  CDS            ccdA (fragment): CCDA_ECO57 - Also known as H, letA. Experimental evidence at protein level: Swiss-Prot protein existence level 1. Antitoxin component of a type II toxin-antitoxin (TA) system which inhibits the post-segregational killing (PSK) of plasmid-free cells, also referred to as a plasmid addiction system. Binds to and blocks the activity of CcdB; will also remove bound CcdB protein from the CcdB-GyrA complex by forming a CcdA-CcdB complex, a process termed rejuvenation. Functions as a transcriptional corepressor for the ccdAB operon, repression also requires CcdB (By similarity). From Escherichia coli
   6289..6591    +  CDS            ccdB: CCDB_ECOLI - Also known as G, letB, letD. Experimental evidence at protein level: Swiss-Prot protein existence level 1. Toxic component of a type II toxin-antitoxin (TA) system, functioning in plasmid maintainence. Responsible for the post- segregational killing (PSK) of plasmid-free cells, also referred to as a plasmid addiction system. Half-life of over 2 hours. Cell killing by CcdB is accompanied by filamentation, defects in chromosome and plasmid segregation, defects in cell division, formation of anucleate cells, decreased DNA synthesis and plasmid loss. Interferes with the activity of DN
   6635..6759    -  protein_bind   attR2: mutant version of attR; recombination site for the Gateway® LR reaction LR Clonase™
   6766..7013    +  terminator     CYC1 terminator: S. cerevisiae CYC1; transcription terminator for CYC1
   7032..7050    -  promoter       T7 promoter: promoter for bacteriophage T7 RNA polymerase
   7058..7213    +  CDS            lacZα (fragment): LacZα fragment of β-galactosidase; lacZ fragment
   7221..7676    +  rep_origin     f1 ori (sequence partly withheld): f1 bacteriophage origin of replication; arrow indicates direction of (+) strand synthesis
   7677..7729    -  misc_feature   bom (fragment): basis of mobility region from pBR322
   7759..7836    +  CDS            YO192_YEAST (fragment): Experimental evidence at protein level: Swiss-Prot protein existence level 1. From Saccharomyces cerevisiae (strain ATCC 204508 / S288c) (Baker's yeast).
   7976..8380    +  promoter       LEU2 promoter: S. cerevisiae LEU2
   8393..9487    +  CDS            LEU2: 3-isopropylmalate dehydrogenase, required for leucine biosynthesis; S. cerevisiae LEU2; yeast auxotrophic marker
   9849..9950    -  CDS            NFS1 (fragment): NFS1_YEAST - Also known as SPL1 From Saccharomyces cerevisiae (strain ATCC 204508 / S288c) (Baker's yeast).
   9963..10013   -  misc_feature   bom (fragment): basis of mobility region from pBR322
  10115..1       -  CDS            rop (fragment) (across the origin): Rop protein, which maintains plasmids at low copy number; rop
