[The description below was written by a language model from this plasmid's Addgene catalogue record and pLannotate feature annotations shown in this document.]
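Description:
pAG425GPD-EGFP-ccdB is an empty Gateway destination vector for protein expression in Saccharomyces cerevisiae, built on the pRS425 backbone and roughly 10.1 kb in the depositor's reference sequence (which the record notes may not match the physical plasmid exactly). It is an episomal shuttle plasmid. A 2μ origin supports multicopy maintenance in yeast, with the LEU2 gene under its own promoter complementing leucine auxotrophy. In E. coli, a high-copy ColE1/pUC-type origin and the AmpR β-lactamase gene provide replication and selection. An f1 origin, T3 and T7 promoters, and lac/lacZα remnants are carried over from the pBluescript-derived backbone.

The expression unit is driven by the strong constitutive GPD (TDH3, annotated as GAP) promoter, followed by the EGFP coding sequence, the Gateway cassette, and the CYC1 transcription terminator. The cassette is flanked by attR1 and attR2 and contains a chloramphenicol resistance gene (CmR) and the ccdB toxin gene. Because CcdB poisons DNA gyrase in ordinary E. coli, the unrecombined vector must be propagated in a ccdB-tolerant strain, under chloramphenicol and ampicillin selection. In an LR reaction with an attL-flanked entry clone, the CmR–ccdB segment is replaced by the gene of interest. Standard strains then counterselect against non-recombined plasmid.

Because EGFP lies upstream of attR1, an in-frame insert is expressed as an N-terminal EGFP fusion. No insert is present in the deposited plasmid. The vector belongs to a suite of yeast Gateway plasmids designed for high-throughput genetic analysis, and it suits constitutive, high-copy expression of fluorescently tagged proteins, for example for localization studies.
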