Addgene plasmid #14322: pAG425GPD-EGFP-ccdB
Purpose: (Empty Backbone)
Depositing lab: Susan Lindquist. Depositing organization: Whitehead Institute for Biomedical Research. Publication: A suite of Gateway cloning vectors for high-throughput genetic analysis in Saccharomyces cerevisiae. Alberti S, Gitler AD, Lindquist S. Yeast. 2007 Oct . 24(10):913-9. 10.1002/yea.1502 PubMed 17583893.
Backbone
  Vector backbone: pRS425
  Vector type: Yeast Expression ; Gateway Destination
  Selectable markers: LEU2
Growth in bacteria
  Bacterial resistance: Chloramphenicol and Ampicillin, 25 & 100 μg/mL
  Growth temperature: 37°C
  Growth strain: ccdB Survival
  Growth instructions: DB3.1, ccdB Survival
  Copy number: Unknown
Gene/Insert
  Gene/Insert name: None
  Tag / fusion protein: EGFP (N terminal on backbone)
  Cloning method: Gateway Cloning
  Sequencing primers: 5′ EGFP-C
Terms and licenses: Academic/Nonprofit Terms; Industry Terms: Not Available to Industry
Depositor comments: Type of plasmid: 2-micron. This plasmid contains the Gateway technology from Invitrogen; Invitrogen requires purchasing of Gateway Clonase for carrying out the Gateway recombinational cloning reaction http://www.invitrogen.com Please note that the full plasmid sequence is provided as a reference only, and may not match the exact sequence of the plasmid.
How to cite: pAG425GPD-EGFP-ccdB was a gift from Susan Lindquist (Addgene plasmid # 14322 ; http://n2t.net/addgene:14322 ; RRID:Addgene_14322)
