>Addgene plasmid #14322 | pAG425GPD-EGFP-ccdB | addgene partial sequence | sequence record 20876 | 14322 with pRS_marker
CCGTTTCTGACAGAGTAAAATTCTTGAGGGAACTTTCACCATTATGGGAAATGGTTCAAGAAGGTATTGA
CTTAAACTCCATCAAATGGTCAGGTCATTGAGTGTTTTTTATTTGTTGTATTTTTTTTTTTTTAGAGAAA
ATCCTCCAATATATAAATTAGGAATCATAGTTTCATGATTTTCTGTTACACCTAACTTTTTGTGTGGTGC
CCTCCTCCTTGTCAATATTAATGTTAAAGTGCAATTCTTTTTCCTTATCACGTTGAGCCATTAGTATCAA
TTTGCTTACCTGTATTCCTTTACATCCTCCTTTTTCTCCTTCTTGATAAATGTATGTAGATTGCGTATAT
AGTTTCGTCTACCCTATGAACATATTCCATTTTGTAATTTCGTGTCGTTTCTATTATGAATTTCATTTAT
AAAGTTTATGTACAAATATCATAAAAAAAGAGAATCTTTTTAAGCAAGGATTTTCTTAACTTCTTCGGCG
ACAGCATCACCGACTTCGGTGGTACTGTTGGAACCACCTAAATCACCAGTTCTGATACCTGCATCCAAAA
CCTTTTTAACTGCATCTTCAATGGCCTTACCTTCTTCAGGCAAGTTCAATGACAATTTCAACATCATTGC
AGCAGACAAGATAGTGGCGATAGGGTTGACCTTATTCTTT
