>Addgene plasmid #14322 | pAG425GPD-EGFP-ccdB | addgene partial sequence | sequence record 20877 | 14322 with EXFP-R
TAGCCTTCGGGCATGGCGGACTTGAAGAAGTCGTGCTGCTTCATGTGGTCGGGGTAGCGGCTGAAGCACT
GCACGCCGTAGGTCAGGGTGGTCACGAGGGTGGGCCAGGGCACGGGCAGCTTGCCGGTGGTGCAGATGAA
CTTCAGGGTCAGCTTGCCGTAGGTGGCATCGCCCTCGCCCTCGCCGGACACGCTGAACTTGTGGCCGTTT
ACGTCGCCGTCCAGCTCGACCAGGATGGGCACCACCCCGGTGAACAGCTCCTCGCCCTTGCTCACCATTT
TGTCCCGGGGGATCCACTAGTTCTAGAATCCGTCGAAACTAAGTTCTGGTGTTTTAAAACTAAAAAAAAG
ACTAACTATAAAAGTAGAATTTAAGAAGTTTAAGAAATAGATTTACAGAATTACAATCAATACCTACCGT
CTTTATATACTTATTAGTCAAGTAGGGGAATAATTTCAGGGAACTGGTTTCAACCTTTTTTTTCAGCTTT
TTCCAAATCAGAGAGAGCAGAAGGTAATAGAAGGTGTAAGAAAATGAGATAGATACATGCGTGGGTCAAT
TGCCTTGTGTCATCATTTACTCCAGGCAGGTTGCATCACTCCATTGAGGTTGTGCCCGTTTTTTGCCTGT
TTGTGCCCCTGTTCTCTGTAGTTG
